Addgene plasmid #44699: GK Rab5A p201
Depositing lab: Geri Kreitzer. Depositing organization: Cornell University.
Backbone
  Vector backbone: pDONR 201
  Backbone manufacturer: Invitrogen
  Backbone size w/o insert (bp): 4470
  Vector type: Gateway Donor vector
Growth in bacteria
  Bacterial resistance: Kanamycin, 50 μg/mL
  Growth temperature: 37°C
  Growth strain: DH5alpha
  Copy number: Unknown
Gene/Insert
  Gene/Insert name: Rab5A
  Species: H. sapiens (human)
  Entrez Gene: RAB5A (a.k.a. RAB5)
  Cloning method: Gateway Cloning
  Sequencing primers: 5′ pDONR201F
Terms and licenses: Academic/Nonprofit Terms; Industry Terms: Not Available to Industry
How to cite: GK Rab5A p201 was a gift from Geri Kreitzer (Addgene plasmid # 44699 ; http://n2t.net/addgene:44699 ; RRID:Addgene_44699)
