[The description below was written by a language model from this plasmid's Addgene catalogue record.]
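Description:
GK Rab5A p201 is a Gateway entry-type clone built on the Invitrogen pDONR 201 donor backbone (listed as 4470 bp without insert) and carrying the human RAB5A coding sequence. It is propagated in standard E. coli cloning strains under kanamycin selection; the record lists copy number as unknown. The insert was introduced by Gateway cloning. In the usual workflow, an attB-flanked PCR product recombines with the attP sites of the donor vector in a BP reaction, displacing the ccdB/chloramphenicol counter-selection cassette and leaving the gene flanked by attL sites. No feature table is supplied, so the att sites and the exact boundaries of the insert are inferred from the general design of the backbone rather than documented here.

RAB5A encodes a small GTPase of the Rab family that is best known as a regulator of early endosome formation, fusion and trafficking. pDONR 201 has no promoter for expressing the insert in eukaryotic or bacterial hosts, so this plasmid is not an expression construct. It serves as a sequence-verifiable shuttle from which Rab5A can be moved by LR recombination into any compatible Gateway destination vector, for example ones supplying mammalian promoters, fluorescent protein fusions or epitope tags. The record does not state whether the insert is wild type or mutant, whether it retains a stop codon, or whether it carries any tags. It also does not describe a specific intended application beyond its role as a Gateway donor-vector clone.
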