>Addgene plasmid #44699 | GK Rab5A p201 | addgene partial sequence | sequence record 63060 | pDONR201F 5'-TCGCGTTAACGCTAGCATGGATCTC-3'
GATTTTATTTTGACTGATAGTGACCTGTTCGTTGCAACAAATTGATGAGCAATGCTTTTTTATAATGCCA
ACTTTGTACAAAAAAGCAGGCTTCATGGCTAGTCGAGGCGCAACAAGACCCAACGGGCCAAATACTGGAA
ATAAAATATGCCAGTTCAAACTAGTACTTCTGGGAGAGTCCGCTGTTGGCAAATCAAGCCTAGTGCTTCG
TTTTGTGAAAGGCCAATTTCATGAATTTCAAGAGAGTACCATTGGGGCTGCTTTTCTAACCCAAACTGTA
TGTCTTGATGACACTACAGTAAAGTTTGAAATATGGGATACAGCTGGTCAAGAACGATACCATAGCCTAG
CACCAATGTACTACAGAGGAGCACAAGCAGCCATAGTTGTATATGATATCACAAATGAGGAGTCCTTTGC
AAGAGCAAAAAATTGGGTTAAAGAACTTCAGAGGCAAGCAAGTCCTAACATTGTAATAGCTTTATCGGGA
AACAAGGCCGACCTAGCAAATAAAAGAGCAGTAGATTTCCAGGAAGCACAGTCCTATGCAGATGACAATA
GTTTATTATTCATGGAGACATCCGCTAAAACATCAATGAATGTAAATGAAATATTCATGGCAATAGCTAA
AAAATTGCCAAAGAATGAACCACAAAATCCAGGAGCAAATTCTGCCAGAGGAAGAGGAGTAGACCTTACC
GAACCCACACAACCAACCAGGAATCAGTGTTGTAGTAACTAAGACCCAGCTTTCTTGTACAAAGTTGGCA
TTATAAGAAAGCATTGCTTATCAATTTGTTGCAACGAACAGGTCACTATCAGTCAAAATAAAATCATTAT
TTGCCATCCAGCTGCAGCTCTGGCC
